>Addgene plasmid #223642 | pNHA9 | addgene full sequence | sequence record 447898 | Addgene NGS Result
GACGAAAGGGCCTCGTGATACGCCTATTTTTATAGGTTAATGTCATGATAATAATGGTTTCTTAGACGTC
AGGTGGCACTTTTCGGGGAAATGTGCGCGGAACCCCTATTTGTTTATTTTTCTAAATACATTCAAATATG
TATCCGCTCATGAGACAATAACCCTGATAAATGCTTCAATAATATTGAAAAAGGAAGAGTATGAGTATTC
AACATTTCCGTGTCGCCCTTATTCCCTTTTTTGCGGCATTTTGCCTTCCTGTTTTTGCTCACCCAGAAAC
GCTGGTGAAAGTAAAAGATGCTGAAGATCAGTTGGGTGCACGAGTGGGTTACATCGAACTGGATCTCAAC
AGCGGTAAGATCCTTGAGAGTTTTCGCCCCGAAGAACGTTTTCCAATGATGAGCACTTTTAAAGTTCTGC
TATGTGGCGCGGTATTATCCCGTATTGACGCCGGGCAAGAGCAACTCGGTCGCCGCATACACTATTCTCA
GAATGACTTGGTTGAGTACTCACCAGTCACAGAAAAGCATCTTACGGATGGCATGACAGTAAGAGAATTA
TGCAGTGCTGCCATAACCATGAGTGATAACACTGCGGCCAACTTACTTCTGACAACGATCGGAGGACCGA
AGGAGCTAACCGCTTTTTTGCACAACATGGGGGATCATGTAACTCGCCTTGATCGTTGGGAACCGGAGCT
GAATGAAGCCATACCAAACGACGAGCGTGACACCACGATGCCTGTAGCAATGGCAACAACGTTGCGCAAA
CTATTAACTGGCGAACTACTTACTCTAGCTTCCCGGCAACAATTAATAGACTGGATGGAGGCGGATAAAG
TTGCAGGACCACTTCTGCGCTCGGCCCTTCCGGCTGGCTGGTTTATTGCTGATAAATCTGGAGCCGGTGA
GCGTGGGTCTCGCGGTATCATTGCAGCACTGGGGCCAGATGGTAAGCCCTCCCGTATCGTAGTTATCTAC
ACGACGGGGAGTCAGGCAACTATGGATGAACGAAATAGACAGATCGCTGAGATAGGTGCCTCACTGATTA
AGCATTGGTAACTGTCAGACCAAGTTTACTCATATATACTTTAGATTGATTTAAAACTTCATTTTTAATT
TAAAAGGATCTAGGTGAAGATCCTTTTTGATAATCTCATGACCAAAATCCCTTAACGTGAGTTTTCGTTC
CACTGAGCGTCAGACCCCGTAGAAAAGATCAAAGGATCTTCTTGAGATCCTTTTTTTCTGCGCGTAATCT
GCTGCTTGCAAACAAAAAAACCACCGCTACCAGCGGTGGTTTGTTTGCCGGATCAAGAGCTACCAACTCT
TTTTCCGAAGGTAACTGGCTTCAGCAGAGCGCAGATACCAAATACTGTTCTTCTAGTGTAGCCGTAGTTA
GGCCACCACTTCAAGAACTCTGTAGCACCGCCTACATACCTCGCTCTGCTAATCCTGTTACCAGTGGCTG
CTGCCAGTGGCGATAAGTCGTGTCTTACCGGGTTGGACTCAAGACGATAGTTACCGGATAAGGCGCAGCG
GTCGGGCTGAACGGGGGGTTCGTGCACACAGCCCAGCTTGGAGCGAACGACCTACACCGAACTGAGATAC
CTACAGCGTGAGCTATGAGAAAGCGCCACGCTTCCCGAAGGGAGAAAGGCGGACAGGTATCCGGTAAGCG
GCAGGGTCGGAACAGGAGAGCGCACGAGGGAGCTTCCAGGGGGAAACGCCTGGTATCTTTATAGTCCTGT
CGGGTTTCGCCACCTCTGACTTGAGCGTCGATTTTTGTGATGCTCGTCAGGGGGGCGGAGCCTATGGAAA
AACGCCAGCAACGCGGCCTTTTTACGGTTCCTGGCCTTTTGCTGGCCTTTTGCTCACATGTTCTTTCCTG
CGTTATCCCCTGATTCTGTGGATAACCGTATTACCGCCTTTGAGTGAGCTGATACCGCTCGCCGCAGCCG
AACGACCGAGCGCAGCGAGTCAGTGAGCGAGGAAGCGGAAGAGCGCCCAATACGCAAACCGCCTCTCCCC
GCGCGTTGGCCGATTCATTAATGCAGCTGGCACGACAGGTTTCCCGACTGGAAAGCGGGCAGTGAGCGCA
ACGCAATTAATGTGAGTTAGCTCGATTTTTTCGCATATTTTTCTTGCAAAGTTGGGTTGAGCTGGCTAGA
TTAGCCAGCCAATCTTTTGTATGTCTGTGCGTACACAGGAAACAGCTATGACCATGTAACTAGCTAACTC
GAGATTACGAATTCGAGCTCGGTACCCGGGGATCCTCTAGAGTCGACCTGCAGGCATGCAAGCTTGGCAC
TGGCCGTCGTTTTACAACGTCGTGACTGGGAAAACCCTGGCGTTACCCAACTTAATCGCCTTGCAGCACA
TCCCCCTTTCGCCAGCTGGCGTAATAGCGAAGAGGCCCGCACCGATCGCCCTTCCCAACAGTTGCGCAGC
CTGAATGGCGAATGGCGCCTGATGCGGTATTTTCTCCTTACGCATCTGTGCGGTATTTCACACCGCATAT
GGTGCACTCTCAGTACAATCTGCTCTGATGCCGCATAGTTAAGCCAGCCCCGACACCCGCCAACACCCGC
TGACGCGCCCTGACGGGCTTGTCTGCTCCCGGCATCCGCTTACAGACAAGCTGTGACCGTCTCCGGGAGC
TGCATGTGTCAGAGGTTTTCACCGTCATCACCGAAACGCGCGA
Features (pLannotate 1.2.2; 8 found; start..end, strand, type, name):
     96..200     +  promoter       AmpR promoter: bla
    201..1061    +  CDS            AmpR: β-lactamase; bla; confers resistance to ampicillin, carbenicillin, and related antibiotics
   1232..1820    +  rep_origin     ori: high-copy-number ColE1/pMB1/pBR322/pUC origin of replication
   2003..2095    +  CDS            lacI (fragment): lac repressor; lacI; The lac repressor binds to the lac operator to inhibit transcription in E. coli. This inhibition can be relieved by adding lactose or isopropyl-β-D-thiogalactopyranoside (IPTG).
   2249..2305    +  misc_feature   MCS: pUC18/19 multiple cloning site
   2308..2462    +  CDS            lacZα (fragment): LacZα fragment of β-galactosidase; lacZ fragment
   2468..2567    -  misc_feature   bom (fragment): basis of mobility region from pBR322
   2669..1       -  CDS            rop (fragment) (across the origin): Rop protein, which maintains plasmids at low copy number; rop
