[The description below was written by a language model from this plasmid's Addgene catalogue record and pLannotate feature annotations shown in this document.]
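Description:
pNHA9 is a small (about 2.7 kb) empty bacterial expression backbone derived from pUC18 (the record gives the backbone as pUC18.1), in which the only stated modification is the addition of an rpsM promoter. rpsM encodes ribosomal protein S13, and promoters of ribosomal protein genes are generally used to drive constitutive expression in growing bacteria. The record does not say which organism the promoter was taken from. The plasmid replicates from the high-copy ColE1/pMB1-type pUC origin and is selected with ampicillin through the bla β-lactamase gene under its native promoter. It is catalogued for bacterial expression and synthetic biology.

The automated annotation of the full sequence detects the AmpR cassette, the origin and the pUC18/19 multiple cloning site, followed by a partial lacZα fragment. It also finds short remnants of lacI, the pBR322 bom region and rop, which are partial matches carried over from the parent vector rather than functional elements. The rpsM promoter itself is not annotated. An unannotated gap between the lacI remnant and the polylinker may correspond to it, which would place it to transcribe genes cloned into the MCS, but the feature table does not confirm this. No lac promoter or operator is called either, and because lacZα is only a fragment, blue/white screening should not be assumed.

No insert is present. The plasmid is intended as a recipient for open reading frames to be expressed from the rpsM promoter without an inducer. The associated publication concerns TurboID proximity labelling of the type III secretion chaperone IpgC in Shigella flexneri, suggesting its use as a parent vector for expression constructs in that setting.
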