Addgene plasmid #223642: pNHA9
Purpose: (Empty Backbone) pUC18 plasmid with rpsM promoter
Depositing lab: François-Xavier Campbell-Valois. Depositing organization: University of Ottawa. Publication: The promiscuous biotin ligase TurboID reveals the proxisome of the T3SS chaperone IpgC in Shigella flexneri. Haidar-Ahmad N, Tomaro K, Lavallee-Adam M, Campbell-Valois F-X. mSphere. 2024 Nov 21;9(11):e0055324. doi: 10.1128/msphere.00553-24. Epub 2024 Oct 31. PubMed 39480076.
Backbone
  Vector backbone: pUC18.1
  Modifications to backbone: rpsM promoter
  Vector type: Bacterial Expression, Synthetic Biology
Growth in bacteria
  Bacterial resistance: Ampicillin, 100 μg/mL
  Growth temperature: 37°C
  Growth strain: DH5alpha
  Copy number: High Copy
Terms and licenses: Academic/Nonprofit Terms; Industry Terms
How to cite: pNHA9 was a gift from François-Xavier Campbell-Valois (Addgene plasmid # 223642 ; http://n2t.net/addgene:223642 ; RRID:Addgene_223642)
